>Addgene plasmid #233991 | makeTCR_Hs.TRBV10-1 | addgene full sequence | sequence record 468310 | Addgene NGS Result
CGTCTCACCATGGGCACGAGGCTCTTCTTCTATGTGGCCCTTTGTCTGCTGTGGGCAGGACACAGGGATG
CTGAAATCACCCAGAGCCCAAGACACAAGATCACAGAGACAGGAAGGCAGGTGACCTTGGCGTGTCACCA
GACTTGGAACCACAACAATATGTTCTGGTATCGACAAGACCTGGGACATGGTCTGAGGCTGATCCATTAC
TCATATGGTGTTCAAGACACTAACAAAGGAGAAGTCTCAGATGGCTACAGTGTCTCTAGATCAAACACAG
AGGACCTCCCCCTCACTCTGGAGTCTGCTGCCTCCTCCCAGACATCTGTATATTTCTGTGTGAGACGCAG
GGAAGATGGCCGCGAAGAAAACGTCATAGCTGTTTCCTGACTGACCATTTAAATCATACCTGACCTCCAT
AGCAGAAAGTCAAAAGCCTCCGACCGGAGGCTTTTGACTTGATCGGCACGTAAGAGGTTCCAACTTTCAC
CATAATGAAATAAGATCACTACCGGGCGTATTTTTTGAGTTATCGAGATTTTCAGGAGCTAAGGAAGCTA
AAATGGAGAAAAAAATCACTGGATATACCACCGTTGATATATCCCAATGGCATCGTAAAGAACATTTTGA
GGCATTTCAGTCAGTTGCTCAATGTACCTATAACCAGACCGTTCAGCTGGATATTACGGCCTTTTTAAAG
ACCGTAAAGAAAAATAAGCACAAGTTTTATCCGGCCTTTATTCACATTCTTGCCCGCCTGATGAATGCTC
ATCCGGAATTTCGTATGGCAATGAAAGACGGTGAGCTGGTGATATGGGATAGTGTTCACCCTTGTTACAC
CGTTTTCCATGAGCAAACTGAAACGTTTTCATCGCTCTGGAGTGAATACCACGACGATTTCCGGCAGTTT
CTACACATATATTCGCAAGATGTGGCGTGTTACGGTGAAAACCTGGCCTATTTCCCTAAAGGGTTTATTG
AGAATATGTTTTTTGTCTCAGCCAATCCCTGGGTGAGTTTCACCAGTTTTGATTTAAACGTGGCCAATAT
GGACAACTTCTTCGCCCCCGTTTTCACCATGGGCAAATATTATACGCAAGGCGACAAGGTGCTGATGCCG
CTGGCGATTCAGGTTCATCATGCCGTTTGTGATGGCTTCCATGTCGGCAGAATGCTTAATGAATTACAAC
AGTACTGCGATGAGTGGCAGGGCGGGGCGTAATGAGGGCCCAAATGTAATCACCTGGCTCACCTTCGGGT
GGGCCTTTCTGCGTTGCTGGCGTTTTTCCATAGGCTCCGCCCCCCTGACGAGCATCACAAAAATCGATGC
TCAAGTCAGAGGTGGCGAAACCCGACAGGACTATAAAGATACCAGGCGTTTCCCCCTGGAAGCTCCCTCG
TGCGCTCTCCTGTTCCGACCCTGCCGCTTACCGGATACCTGTCCGCCTTTCTCCCTTCGGGAAGCGTGGC
GCTTTCTCATAGCTCACGCTGTAGGTATCTCAGTTCGGTGTAGGTCGTTCGCTCCAAGCTGGGCTGTGTG
CACGAACCCCCCGTTCAGCCCGACCGCTGCGCCTTATCCGGTAACTATCGTCTTGAGTCCAACCCGGTAA
GACACGACTTATCGCCACTGGCAGCAGCCACTGGTAACAGGATTAGCAGAGCGAGGTATGTAGGCGGTGC
TACAGAGTTCTTGAAGTGGTGGCCTAACTACGGCTACACTAGAAGAACAGTATTTGGTATCTGCGCTCTG
CTGAAGCCAGTTACCTCGGAAAAAGAGTTGGTAGCTCTTGATCCGGCAAACAAACCACCGCTGGTAGCGG
TGGTTTTTTTGTTTGCAAGCAGCAGATTACGCGCAGAAAAAAAGGATCTCAAGAAGATCCTTTGATTTTC
TACCGAAGAAAGGCCCACCCGTGAAGGTGAGCCAGTGAGTTGATTGCAGTCCAGTTACGCTGGAGTCTGA
GGCTCGTCCTGAATGATATCAAGCTTGAATTCGTTTGTAAAACGACGGCCAGTGCTAACCGTATCGCATT
GGCCATACCTACA
Features (pLannotate 1.2.2; 8 found; start..end, strand, type, name):
     34..339     +  CDS            TRBV6-7 (fragment): TVB67_HUMAN - Experimental evidence at protein level: Swiss-Prot protein existence level 1. Probable non-functional open reading frame (ORF) of V region of the variable domain of T cell receptor (TR) beta chain (PubMed:24600447). Non-functional ORF generally cannot participate to the synthesis of a productive T cell receptor (TR) chain due to altered V-(D)-J or switch recombination and/or splicing site (at mRNA level) and/or conserved amino acid change (protein level) (PubMed:9619395). Alpha-beta T cell receptors are antigen specific receptors which are essential to the immune response and are
    428..459     +  terminator     tonB terminator: bidirectional E. coli tonB-P14 transcription terminator
    460..562     +  promoter       cat promoter: promoter of the E. coli cat gene encoding chloramphenicol acetyltransferase
    563..1219    +  CDS            cat: CAT_ECOLX - Experimental evidence at protein level: Swiss-Prot protein existence level 1. This enzyme is an effector of chloramphenicol resistance in bacteria. From Escherichia coli. This protein is used as a marker in many commonly used cloning vectors, such as pACYC184.
   1246..1273    +  terminator     T7Te terminator: phage T7 early transcription terminator
   1285..1872    -  rep_origin     ori: high-copy-number ColE1/pMB1/pBR322/pUC origin of replication
   1894..1923    -  terminator     T3Te terminator: phage T3 early transcription terminator
   1995..2014    -  CDS            lacZα (fragment): LacZα fragment of β-galactosidase; lacZ fragment
