[The description below was written by a language model from this plasmid's Addgene catalogue record and pLannotate feature annotations shown in this document.]
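Description:
makeTCR_Hs.TRBV10-1 is a small bacterial parts plasmid of about 2 kb from the makeTCR modular T cell receptor assembly system. It consists of a custom, synthetic pmakeTCR backbone of roughly 1.7 kb carrying a 333 bp human TRBV10-1 segment, the variable (V) gene segment of a T cell receptor beta chain. It is classed as a synthetic biology vector and is propagated only in E. coli. Replication relies on a high-copy ColE1/pUC-type origin, and selection on a chloramphenicol acetyltransferase (cat) gene driven by its native cat promoter. The resistance cassette and origin are bracketed by short transcription terminators (tonB, T7Te and T3Te), which insulate the insert region from read-through transcription. A small residual lacZα fragment is also annotated near the cloning region, and M13 forward and reverse primer sites are listed for sequencing across the insert.

The insert has no promoter, so the plasmid is a donor of a coding module rather than an expression construct. The recorded 5′ and 3′ cloning sites are four-base sequences that are retained after cloning. This is consistent with defined overhangs that let the V segment be excised and joined in order with other TCR modules during a single-step assembly, although the record does not name the enzyme or list the other parts. The automated annotation labels the insert as a fragment of TRBV6-7. This most likely reflects homology among TRBV family members in the reference database rather than a different insert, since the catalogue entry identifies it as TRBV10-1. Its stated use is as the human TRBV building block for assembling full TCR beta chains in makeTCR.
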