Addgene plasmid #233991: makeTCR_Hs.TRBV10-1
Purpose: Hs TRBV gene for makeTCR assembly
Depositing lab: Michael Platten. Depositing organization: Deutsches Krebsforschungszentrum (DKFZ). Publication: makeTCR: A Modular Platform for Rapid, Flexible, Scalable, Single-Step T Cell Receptor Synthesis. Hamberger M, Neuhoff M-T, Pietrantonio SV, Boschert T, Maldonado Torres C, Errerd A, Tan CL, Lindner JM, Platten M, Green EW. bioRxiv 2025.04.27.647198 10.1101/2025.04.27.647198.
Backbone
  Vector backbone: pmakeTCR
  Backbone manufacturer: custom
  Backbone size w/o insert (bp): 1710
  Vector type: Synthetic Biology
Growth in bacteria
  Bacterial resistance: Chloramphenicol, 25 μg/mL
  Growth temperature: 37°C
  Growth strain: DH5alpha
  Copy number: High Copy
Gene/Insert
  Gene/Insert name: TRBV10-1 (alt name: ENSG00000261700)
  Species: H. sapiens (human)
  Insert size (bp): 333
  Entrez Gene: TRBV10-1 (a.k.a. TCRBV10S1, TCRBV12S2, TCRBV12S2A1T, TRBV101)
  Promoter: n/a
  Cloning method: Restriction Enzyme; 5′ cloning site CCAT (not destroyed); 3′ cloning site TGTG (not destroyed)
  Sequencing primers: 5′ M13 (-21) Forward; 3′ M13 Reverse
Resource information
  A portion of this plasmid was derived from a plasmid made by: synthetic
Terms and licenses: Academic/Nonprofit Terms; Industry Terms: Not Available to Industry
Depositor comments: Please visit https://doi.org/10.1101/2025.04.27.647198 for bioRxiv preprint.
How to cite: makeTCR_Hs.TRBV10-1 was a gift from Michael Platten (Addgene plasmid # 233991 ; http://n2t.net/addgene:233991 ; RRID:Addgene_233991)
